>Addgene plasmid #241298 | Syntaxin1A(R210H,K84TAG)-mCherry | addgene full sequence | sequence record 481093 | Addgene NGS Result
TAGTTATTAATAGTAATCAATTACGGGGTCATTAGTTCATAGCCCATATATGGAGTTCCGCGTTACATAA
CTTACGGTAAATGGCCCGCCTGGCTGACCGCCCAACGACCCCCGCCCATTGACGTCAATAATGACGTATG
TTCCCATAGTAACGCCAATAGGGACTTTCCATTGACGTCAATGGGTGGAGTATTTACGGTAAACTGCCCA
CTTGGCAGTACATCAAGTGTATCATATGCCAAGTACGCCCCCTATTGACGTCAATGACGGTAAATGGCCC
GCCTGGCATTATGCCCAGTACATGACCTTATGGGACTTTCCTACTTGGCAGTACATCTACGTATTAGTCA
TCGCTATTACCATGGTGATGCGGTTTTGGCAGTACATCAATGGGCGTGGATAGCGGTTTGACTCACGGGG
ATTTCCAAGTCTCCACCCCATTGACGTCAATGGGAGTTTGTTTTGGCACCAAAATCAACGGGACTTTCCA
AAATGTCGTAACAACTCCGCCCCATTGACGCAAATGGGCGGTAGGCGTGTACGGTGGGAGGTCTATATAA
GCAGAGCTGGTTTAGTGAACCGTCAGATCCGCTAGCGCTACCGGTCGCCACCATGAAGGACCGAACCCAG
GAGCTCCGCACGGCCAAGGACAGCGATGACGACGATGATGTCACTGTCACTGTGGACCGAGACCGCTTCA
TGGATGAGTTCTTTGAACAGGTGGAAGAGATCCGGGGCTTTATTGACAAGATTGCTGAAAACGTGGAGGA
GGTGAAGAGGAAACACAGCGCCATCCTGGCCTCCCCGAACCCCGATGAGAAGACCAAGGAGGAACTGGAG
GAGCTCATGTCGGACATTAAGTAGACAGCGAACAAAGTTCGCTCCAAGCTAAAGAGCATCGAGCAGAGCA
TCGAGCAGGAGGAAGGTCTGAACCGCTCGTCGGCGGACCTGAGGATCCGGAAGACGCAGCATTCCACGCT
GTCCCGAAAGTTTGTGGAGGTCATGTCCGAGTACAACGCCACTCAGTCAGACTACCGAGAACGCTGCAAA
GGGCGCATCCAGAGGCAGCTGGAGATCACTGGCCGGACCACGACCAGTGAGGAGTTGGAAGACATGCTGG
AGAGTGGGAATCCCGCCATCTTTGCCTCTGGGATCATCATGGACTCCAGCATCTCGAAGCAGGCCCTCAG
TGAGATCGAGACCAGGCACAGTGAGATCATCAAGTTGGAGAACAGCATCCACGAGCTACACGATATGTTC
ATGGACATGGCCATGCTGGTGGAGAGCCAGGGGGAGATGATTGACAGGATCGAGTACAATGTGGAACACG
CTGTGGACTACGTGGAGAGGGCCGTGTCTGACACCAAGAAGGCCGTCAAGTACCAGAGCAAGGCACGCAG
GAAGAAGATCATGATCATCATTTGCTGTGTGATTCTGGGCATCATCATCGCCTCCACCATCGGGGGCATC
TTTGGAGGCGGATCCGGAGGGTCTATGGTGAGCAAGGGCGAGGAGGATAACATGGCCATCATCAAGGAGT
TCATGCGCTTCAAGGTGCACATGGAGGGCTCCGTGAACGGCCACGAGTTCGAGATCGAGGGCGAGGGCGA
GGGCCGCCCCTACGAGGGCACCCAGACCGCCAAGCTGAAGGTGACCAAGGGTGGCCCCCTGCCCTTCGCC
TGGGACATCCTGTCCCCTCAGTTCATGTACGGCTCCAAGGCCTACGTGAAGCACCCCGCCGACATCCCCG
ACTACTTGAAGCTGTCCTTCCCCGAGGGCTTCAAGTGGGAGCGCGTGATGAACTTCGAGGACGGCGGCGT
GGTGACCGTGACCCAGGACTCCTCCCTGCAGGACGGCGAGTTCATCTACAAGGTGAAGCTGCGCGGCACC
AACTTCCCCTCCGACGGCCCCGTAATGCAGAAGAAGACCATGGGCTGGGAGGCCTCCTCCGAGCGGATGT
ACCCCGAGGACGGCGCCCTGAAGGGCGAGATCAAGCAGAGGCTGAAGCTGAAGGACGGCGGCCACTACGA
CGCTGAGGTCAAGACCACCTACAAGGCCAAGAAGCCCGTGCAGCTGCCCGGCGCCTACAACGTCAACATC
AAGTTGGACATCACCTCCCACAACGAGGACTACACCATCGTGGAACAGTACGAACGCGCCGAGGGCCGCC
ACTCCACCGGCGGCATGGACGAGCTGTACTGAGTCGACGGTACCGCGGGCCCGGGATCCACCGGATCTAG
ATAACTGATCATAATCAGCCATACCACATTTGTAGAGGTTTTACTTGCTTTAAAAAACCTCCCACACCTC
CCCCTGAACCTGAAACATAAAATGAATGCAATTGTTGTTGTTAACTTGTTTATTGCAGCTTATAATGGTT
ACAAATAAAGCAATAGCATCACAAATTTCACAAATAAAGCATTTTTTTCACTGCATTCTAGTTGTGGTTT
GTCCAAACTCATCAATGTATCTTAACGCGTAAATTGTAAGCGTTAATATTTTGTTAAAATTCGCGTTAAA
TTTTTGTTAAATCAGCTCATTTTTTAACCAATAGGCCGAAATCGGCAAAATCCCTTATAAATCAAAAGAA
TAGACCGAGATAGGGT
[37 nt withheld, positions 2607-2643]
AAAGAACGTGGACTCCAACGTCAAAGG
[49 nt withheld, positions 2671-2719]
T
[91 nt withheld, positions 2721-2811]
G
[124 nt withheld, positions 2813-2936]
CAGGTGGCACTTTTCGGGGAAATGTGCGCGGAACCCCTATTTGTTTATTTTTCTAAATACATTCAAATAT
GTATCCGCTCATGAGACAATAACCCTGATAAATGCTTCAATAATATTGAAAAAGGAAGAGTCCTGAGGCG
GAAAGAACCAGCTGTGGAATGTGTGTCAGTTAGGGTGTGGAAAGTCCCCAGGCTCCCCAGCAGGCAGAAG
TATGCAAAGCATGCATCTCAATTAGTCAGCAACCAGGTGTGGAAAGTCCCCAGGCTCCCCAGCAGGCAGA
AGTATGCAAAGCATGCATCTCAATTAGTCAGCAACCATAGTCCCGCCCCTAACTCCGCCCCATGGCTGAC
TAATTTTTTTTATTTATGCAGAGGCCGAGGCCGCCTCGGCCTCTGAGCTATTCCAGAAGTAGTGAGGAGG
CTTTTTTGGAGGCCTAGGCTTTTGCAAAGATCGATCAAGAGACAGGATGAGGATCGTTTCGCATGATTGA
ACAAGATGGATTGCACGCAGGTTCTCCGGCCGCTTGGGTGGAGAGGCTATTCGGCTATGACTGGGCACAA
CAGACAATCGGCTGCTCTGATGCCGCCGTGTTCCGGCTGTCAGCGCAGGGGCGCCCGGTTCTTTTTGTCA
AGACCGACCTGTCCGGTGCCCTGAATGAACTGCAAGACGAGGCAGCGCGGCTATCGTGGCTGGCCACGAC
GGGCGTTCCTTGCGCAGCTGTGCTCGACGTTGTCACTGAAGCGGGAAGGGACTGGCTGCTATTGGGCGAA
GTGCCGGGGCAGGATCTCCTGTCATCTCACCTTGCTCCTGCCGAGAAAGTATCCATCATGGCTGATGCAA
TGCGGCGGCTGCATACGCTTGATCCGGCTACCTGCCCATTCGACCACCAAGCGAAACATCGCATCGAGCG
AGCACGTACTCGGATGGAAGCCGGTCTTGTCGATCAGGATGATCTGGACGAAGAGCATCAGGGGCTCGCG
CCAGCCGAACTGTTCGCCAGGCTCAAGGCGAGCATGCCCGACGGCGAGGATCTCGTCGTGACCCATGGCG
ATGCCTGCTTGCCGAATATCATGGTGGAAAATGGCCGCTTTTCTGGATTCATCGACTGTGGCCGGCTGGG
TGTGGCGGACCGCTATCAGGACATAGCGTTGGCTACCCGTGATATTGCTGAAGAGCTTGGCGGCGAATGG
GCTGACCGCTTCCTCGTGCTTTACGGTATCGCCGCTCCCGATTCGCAGCGCATCGCCTTCTATCGCCTTC
TTGACGAGTTCTTCTGAGCGGGACTCTGGGGTTCGAAATGACCGACCAAGCGACGCCCAACCTGCCATCA
CGAGATTTCGATTCCACCGCCGCCTTCTATGAAAGGTTGGGCTTCGGAATCGTTTTCCGGGACGCCGGCT
GGATGATCCTCCAGCGCGGGGATCTCATGCTGGAGTTCTTCGCCCACCCTAGGGGGAGGCTAACTGAAAC
ACGGAAGGAGACAATACCGGAAGGAACCCGCGCTATGACGGCAATAAAAAGACAGAATAAAACGCACGGT
GTTGGGTCGTTTGTTCATAAACGCGGGGTTCGGTCCCAGGGCTGGCACTCTGTCGATACCCCACCGAGAC
CCCATTGGGGCCAATACGCCCGCGTTTCTTCCTTTTCCCCACCCCACCCCCCAAGTTCGGGTGAAGGCCC
AGGGCTCGCAGCCAACGTCGGGGCGGCAGGCCCTGCCATAGCCTCAGGTTACTCATATATACTTTAGATT
GATTTAAAACTTCATTTTTAATTTAAAAGGATCTAGGTGAAGATCCTTTTTGATAATCTCATGACCAAAA
TCCCTTAACGTGAGTTTTCGTTCCACTGAGCGTCAGACCCCGTAGAAAAGATCAAAGGATCTTCTTGAGA
TCCTTTTTTTCTGCGCGTAATCTGCTGCTTGCAAACAAAAAAACCACCGCTACCAGCGGTGGTTTGTTTG
CCGGATCAAGAGCTACCAACTCTTTTTCCGAAGGTAACTGGCTTCAGCAGAGCGCAGATACCAAATACTG
TTCTTCTAGTGTAGCCGTAGTTAGGCCACCACTTCAAGAACTCTGTAGCACCGCCTACATACCTCGCTCT
GCTAATCCTGTTACCAGTGGCTGCTGCCAGTGGCGATAAGTCGTGTCTTACCGGGTTGGACTCAAGACGA
TAGTTACCGGATAAGGCGCAGCGGTCGGGCTGAACGGGGGGTTCGTGCACACAGCCCAGCTTGGAGCGAA
CGACCTACACCGAACTGAGATACCTACAGCGTGAGCTATGAGAAAGCGCCACGCTTCCCGAAGGGAGAAA
GGCGGACAGGTATCCGGTAAGCGGCAGGGTCGGAACAGGAGAGCGCACGAGGGAGCTTCCAGGGGGAAAC
GCCTGGTATCTTTATAGTCCTGTCGGGTTTCGCCACCTCTGACTTGAGCGTCGATTTTTGTGATGCTCGT
CAGGGGGGCGGAGCCTATGGAAAAACGCCAGCAACGCGGCCTTTTTACGGTTCCTGGCCTTTTGCTGGCC
TTTTGCTCACATGTTCTTTCCTGCGTTATCCCCTGATTCTGTGGATAACCGTATTACCGCCATGCAT
Features (pLannotate 1.2.2; 16 found; start..end, strand, type, name):
     61..364     +  enhancer       CMV enhancer: human cytomegalovirus immediate early enhancer
    365..568     +  promoter       CMV promoter: human cytomegalovirus (CMV) immediate early promoter
    613..1476    +  CDS            Stx1a: STX1A_RAT - Also known as Sap. Experimental evidence at protein level: Swiss-Prot protein existence level 1. Plays an essential role in hormone and neurotransmitter calcium-dependent exocytosis and endocytosis (PubMed:7901002, PubMed:17301173, PubMed:18167541, PubMed:20484665, PubMed:22411134, PubMed:28813412). Part of the SNARE (Soluble NSF Attachment Receptor) complex composed of SNAP25, STX1A and VAMP2 which mediates the fusion of synaptic vesicles with the presynaptic plasma membrane (PubMed:14665625, PubMed:16888141, PubMed:19571812). STX1A and SNAP25 are localized on the plasma membrane
   1495..2199    +  CDS            mCherry: mCherry is a basic (constitutively fluorescent) red fluorescent protein published in 2004, derived from Discosoma sp.. It is reported to be a very rapidly-maturing monomer with low acid sensitivity.
   2202..2229    +  misc_feature   MCS (fragment): multiple cloning site
   2246..2330    +  CDS            large T antigen (fragment): large T antigen from SV40 (simian virus 40)
   2353..2474    +  polyA_signal   SV40 poly(A) signal: SV40 polyadenylation signal
   2508..2936    -  rep_origin     f1 ori (sequence partly withheld): f1 bacteriophage origin of replication; arrow indicates direction of (+) strand synthesis
   2963..3067    +  promoter       AmpR promoter: bla
   3069..3276    +  promoter       SV40 promoter (fragment): SV40 enhancer and early promoter
   3269..3370    +  rep_origin     SV40 ori (fragment): SV40 origin of replication
   3419..4213    +  CDS            NeoR/KanR: aminoglycoside phosphotransferase from Tn5; aph(3')-II (or nptII); confers resistance to neomycin, kanamycin, and G418 (Geneticin®)
   4234..4386    +  CDS            ble (fragment): BLE_KLEPN - Experimental evidence at protein level: Swiss-Prot protein existence level 1. Binding protein with a strong affinity to the bleomycin family of antibiotics. Binds to CL990; an antimitotic-antibiotic compound. From Klebsiella pneumoniae.
   4445..4492    +  polyA_signal   HSV TK poly(A) signal: herpes simplex virus thymidine kinase polyadenylation signal (Cole and Stacy, 1985)
   4583..4599    -  polyA_signal   bGH poly(A) signal (fragment): bovine growth hormone polyadenylation signal
   4821..5409    +  rep_origin     ori: high-copy-number ColE1/pMB1/pBR322/pUC origin of replication
