[The description below was written by a language model from this plasmid's Addgene catalogue record and pLannotate feature annotations shown in this document.]
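Description:
Syntaxin1A(R210H,K84TAG)-mCherry is a mammalian expression plasmid of about 5.5 kb built on the pEGFP-N1 backbone, in which the original fluorescent protein has been replaced by mCherry. It is propagated in E. coli as a high-copy plasmid through a ColE1/pUC-type origin and selected with kanamycin. The NeoR/KanR (aminoglycoside phosphotransferase) gene is preceded by both a bacterial bla-type promoter and an SV40 early promoter/origin fragment, and is followed by an HSV TK polyadenylation signal. The same marker could therefore also support G418 selection in mammalian cells. An f1 origin is present as well. The short annotated fragments of ble, SV40 large T antigen and bGH poly(A) appear to be backbone remnants or partial matches rather than functional parts.

The payload is the 864 bp rat syntaxin-1A (Stx1a) coding sequence, driven by the human CMV immediate-early enhancer and promoter. It is fused at its C terminus through a short linker to mCherry and terminated by the SV40 poly(A) signal. Syntaxin-1A is a plasma-membrane SNARE protein that acts with SNAP25 and VAMP2 in calcium-dependent exocytosis. Two changes are recorded: an R210H substitution and replacement of the K84 codon with an amber (TAG) stop codon. The amber codon lets an unnatural amino acid be incorporated at position 84 by genetic code expansion, which requires an orthogonal suppressor tRNA/synthetase pair that this plasmid does not carry. Because mCherry lies downstream of the TAG, red fluorescence should report successful suppression and full-length protein. The associated publication title points to use with fluorescent unnatural amino acids and transition metal ion FRET to map syntaxin-1A structure at the plasma membrane. The record does not state the specific role of the R210H change.
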