Addgene plasmid #241298: Syntaxin1A(R210H,K84TAG)-mCherry
Purpose: Mammalian expression of syntaxin-1(K84TAG,R210H) fused to mCherry for genetic code expansion via Amber codon supression
Depositing lab: Justin Taraska. Depositing organization: National Heart, Lung, and Blood Institute (NHLBI). Publication: A PIP2-stabilized syntaxin-1a structure mapped with transition metal ion FRET and unnatural fluorescent amino acids at the plasma membrane. Obashi K, Strub MP, Taraska JW. Structure. Volume 34, Issue 1, 8 January 2026, Pages 45-61.e4 10.1016/j.str.2025.10.001 PubMed 41290003.
Backbone
  Vector backbone: pEGFP-N1
  Backbone manufacturer: Clonetech
  Vector type: Mammalian Expression
Growth in bacteria
  Bacterial resistance: Kanamycin, 50 μg/mL
  Growth temperature: 37°C
  Growth strain: DH5alpha
  Copy number: High Copy
Gene/Insert
  Gene/Insert name: Syntaxin-1A
  Species: R. norvegicus (rat)
  Insert size (bp): 864
  Mutation: K84TAG,R210H
  Entrez Gene: Stx1a
  Promoter: CMV
  Tag / fusion protein: mCherry (C terminal on insert)
  Cloning method: Gibson Cloning
  Sequencing primers: 5′ CMV-F; 3′ SV40-pArev
Terms and licenses: Academic/Nonprofit Terms; Industry Terms: Not Available to Industry
How to cite: Syntaxin1A(R210H,K84TAG)-mCherry was a gift from Justin Taraska (Addgene plasmid # 241298 ; http://n2t.net/addgene:241298 ; RRID:Addgene_241298)
